>Addgene plasmid #190656 | pCAG-sp-flag-hSema4D | addgene full sequence | sequence record 436902 | Addgene NGS Result
GGTCGACATTGATTATTGACTAGTTATTAATAGTAATCAATTACGGGGTCATTAGTTCATAGCCCATATA
TGGAGTTCCGCGTTACATAACTTACGGTAAATGGCCCGCCTGGCTGACCGCCCAACGACCCCCGCCCATT
GACGTCAATAATGACGTATGTTCCCATAGTAACGCCAATAGGGACTTTCCATTGACGTCAATGGGTGGAG
TATTTACGGTAAACTGCCCACTTGGCAGTACATCAAGTGTATCATATGCCAAGTACGCCCCCTATTGACG
TCAATGACGGTAAATGGCCCGCCTGGCATTATGCCCAGTACATGACCTTATGGGACTTTCCTACTTGGCA
GTACATCTACGTATTAGTCATCGCTATTACCATGGTCGAGGTGAGCCCCACGTTCTGCTTCACTCTCCCC
ATCTCCCCCCCCTCCCCACCCCCAATTTTGTATTTATTTATTTTTTAATTATTTTGTGCAGCGATGGGGG
CGGGGGGGGGGGGGGGGCGCGCCAGGCGGGGCGGGGCGGGGCGAGGGGCGGGGCGGGGCGAGGCGGAGAG
GTGCGGCGGCAGCCAATCAGAGCGGCGCGCTCCGAAAGTTTCCTTTTATGGCGAGGCGGCGGCGGCGGCG
GCCCTATAAAAAGCGAAGCGCGCGGCGGGCGGGAGTCGCTGCGCGCTGCCTTCGCCCCGTGCCCCGCTCC
GCCGCCGCCTCGCGCCGCCCGCCCCGGCTCTGACTGACCGCGTTACTCCCACAGGTGAGCGGGCGGGACG
GCCCTTCTCCTCCGGGCTGTAATTAGCGCTTGGTTTAATGACGGCTTGTTTCTTTTCTGTGGCTGCGTGA
AAGCCTTGAGGGGCTCCGGGAGGGCCCTTTGTGCGGGGGGAGCGGCTCGGGGGGTGCGTGCGTGTGTGTG
TGCGTGGGGAGCGCCGCGTGCGGCTCCGCGCTGCCCGGCGGCTGTGAGCGCTGCGGGCGCGGCGCGGGGC
TTTGTGCGCTCCGCAGTGTGCGCGAGGGGAGCGCGGCCGGGGGCGGTGCCCCGCGGTGCGGGGGGGGCTG
CGAGGGGAACAAAGGCTGCGTGCGGGGTGTGTGCGTGGGGGGGTGAGCAGGGGGTGTGGGCGCGTCGGTC
GGGCTGCAACCCCCCCTGCACCCCCCTCCCCGAGTTGCTGAGCACGGCCCGGCTTCGGGTGCGGGGCTCC
GTACGGGGCGTGGCGCGGGGCTCGCCGTGCCGGGCGGGGGGTGGCGGCAGGTGGGGGTGCCGGGCGGGGC
GGGGCCGCCTCGGGCCGGGGAGGGCTCGGGGGAGGGGCGCGGCGGCCCCCGGAGCGCCGGCGGCTGTCGA
GGCGCGGCGAGCCGCAGCCATTGCCTTTTATGGTAATCGTGCGAGAGGGCGCAGGGACTTCCTTTGTCCC
AAATCTGTGCGGAGCCGAAATCTGGGAGGCGCCGCCGCACCCCCTCTAGCGGGCGCGGGGCGAAGCGGTG
CGGCGCCGGCAGGAAGGAAATGGGCGGGGAGGGCCTTCGTGCGTCGCCGCGCCGCCGTCCCCTTCTCCCT
CTCCAGCCTCGGGGCTGTCCGCGGGGGGACGGCTGCCTTCGGGGGGGACGGGGCAGGGCGGGGTTCGGCT
TCTGGCGTGTGACCGGCGGCTCTAGAGCCTCTGCTAACCATGTTCATGCCTTCTTCTTTTTCCTACAGCT
CCTGGGCAACGTGCTGGTTATTGTGCTGTCTCATCATTTTGGCAAAGATGAGGATGTGCACCCCCATTAG
GGGGCTGCTCATGGCCCTTGCAGTGATGTTTGGGACAGCGATGGCAGATTATAAAGATGATGATGATAAA
TTTGCACCCATACCCCGGATCACCTGGGAGCACAGAGAGGTGCACCTGGTGCAGTTTCATGAGCCAGACA
TCTACAACTACTCAGCCTTGCTGCTGAGCGAGGACAAGGACACCTTGTACATAGGTGCCCGGGAGGCGGT
CTTCGCTGTGAACGCACTCAACATCTCCGAGAAGCAGCATGAGGTGTATTGGAAGGTCTCAGAAGACAAA
AAAGCAAAATGTGCAGAAAAGGGGAAATCAAAACAGACAGAGTGCCTCAACTACATCCGGGTGCTGCAGC
CACTCAGCGCCACTTCCCTTTACGTGTGTGGGACCAACGCATTCCAGCCGGCCTGTGACCACCTGAACTT
AACATCCTTTAAGTTTCTGGGGAAAAATGAAGATGGCAAAGGAAGATGTCCCTTTGACCCAGCACACAGC
TACACATCCGTCATGGTTGATGGAGAACTTTATTCGGGGACGTCGTATAATTTTTTGGGAAGTGAACCCA
TCATCTCCCGAAATTCTTCCCACAGTCCTCTGAGGACAGAATATGCAATCCCTTGGCTGAACGAGCCTAG
TTTCGTGTTTGCTGACGTGATCCGAAAAAGCCCAGACAGCCCCGACGGCGAGGATGACAGGGTCTACTTC
TTCTTCACGGAGGTGTCTGTGGAGTATGAGTTTGTGTTCAGGGTGCTGATCCCACGGATAGCAAGAGTGT
GCAAGGGGGACCAGGGCGGCCTGAGGACCTTGCAGAAGAAATGGACCTCCTTCCTGAAAGCCCGACTCAT
CTGCTCCCGGCCAGACAGCGGCTTGGTCTTCAATGTGCTGCGGGATGTCTTCGTGCTCAGGTCCCCGGGC
CTGAAGGTGCCTGTGTTCTATGCACTCTTCACCCCACAGCTGAACAACGTGGGGCTGTCGGCAGTGTGCG
CCTACAACCTGTCCACAGCCGAGGAGGTCTTCTCCCACGGGAAGTACATGCAGAGCACCACAGTGGAGCA
GTCCCACACCAAGTGGGTGCGCTATAATGGCCCGGTACCCAAGCCGCGGCCTGGAGCGTGCATCGACAGC
GAGGCACGGGCCGCCAACTACACCAGCTCCTTGAATTTGCCAGACAAGACGCTGCAGTTCGTTAAAGACC
ACCCTTTGATGGATGACTCGGTAACCCCAATAGACAACAGGCCCAGGTTAATCAAGAAAGATGTGAACTA
CACCCAGATCGTGGTGGACCGGACCCAGGCCCTGGATGGGACTGTCTATGATGTCATGTTTGTCAGCACA
GACCGGGGAGCTCTGCACAAAGCCATCAGCCTCGAGCACGCTGTTCACATCATCGAGGAGACCCAGCTCT
TCCAGGACTTTGAGCCAGTCCAGACCCTGCTGCTGTCTTCAAAGAAGGGCAACAGGTTTGTCTATGCTGG
CTCTAACTCGGGCGTGGTCCAGGCCCCGCTGGCCTTCTGTGGGAAGCACGGCACCTGCGAGGACTGTGTG
CTGGCGCGGGACCCCTACTGCGCCTGGAGCCCGCCCACAGCGACCTGCGTGGCTCTGCACCAGACCGAGA
GCCCCAGCAGGGGTTTGATTCAGGAGATGAGCGGCGATGCTTCTGTGTGCCCGGATAAAAGTAAAGGAAG
TTACCGGCAGCATTTTTTCAAGCACGGTGGCACAGCGGAACTGAAATGCTCCCAAAAATCCAACCTGGCC
CGGGTCTTTTGGAAGTTCCAGAATGGCGTGTTGAAGGCCGAGAGCCCCAAGTACGGTCTTATGGGCAGAA
AAAACTTGCTCATCTTCAACTTGTCAGAAGGAGACAGTGGGGTGTACCAGTGCCTGTCAGAGGAGAGGGT
TAAGAACAAAACGGTCTTCCAAGTGGTCGCCAAGCACGTCCTGGAAGTGAAGGTGGTTCCAAAGCCCGTA
GTGGCCCCCACCTTGTCAGTTGTTCAGACAGAAGGTAGTAGGATTGCCACCAAAGTGTTGGTGGCATCCA
CCCAAGGGTCTTCTCCCCCAACCCCAGCCGTGCAGGCCACCTCCTCCGGGGCCATCACCCTTCCTCCCAA
GCCTGCGCCCACCGGCACATCCTGCGAACCAAAGATCGTCATCAACACGGTCCCCCAGCTCCACTCGGAG
AAAACCATGTATCTTAAGTCCAGCGACAACCGCCTCCTCATGTCCCTCTTCCTCTTCTTCTTTGTTCTCT
TCCTCTGCCTCTTTTTCTACAACTGCTATAAGGGATACCTGCCCAGACAGTGCTTGAAATTCCGCTCGGC
CCTACTAATTGGGAAGAAGAAGCCCAAGTCAGATTTCTGTGACCGTGAGCAGAGCCTGAAGGAGACGTTA
GTAGAGCCAGGGAGCTTCTCCCAGCAGAATGGGGAGCACCCCAAGCCAGCCCTGGACACCGGCTATGAGA
CCGAGCAAGACACCATCACCAGCAAAGTCCCCACGGATAGGGAGGACTCACAGAGGATCGACGACCTTTC
TGCCAGGGACAAGCCCTTTGACGTCAAGTGTGAGCTGAAGTTCGCTGACTCAGACGCAGATGGAGACTGA
CCTCGAGGATATCGCGGCCGCACTCCTCAGGTGCAGGCTGCCTATCAGAAGGTGGTGGCTGGTGTGGCCA
ATGCCCTGGCTCACAAATACCACTGAGATCTTTTTCCCTCTGCCAAAAATTATGGGGACATCATGAAGCC
CCTTGAGCATCTGACTTCTGGCTAATAAAGGAAATTTATTTTCATTGCAATAGTGTGTTGGAATTTTTTG
TGTCTCTCACTCGGAAGGACATATGGGAGGGCAAATCATTTAAAACATCAGAATGAGTATTTGGTTTAGA
GTTTGGCAACATATGCCCATATGCTGGCTGCCATGAACAAAGGTTGGCTATAAAGAGGTCATCAGTATAT
GAAACAGCCCCCTGCTGTCCATTCCTTATTCCATAGAAAAGCCTTGACTTGAGGTTAGATTTTTTTTATA
TTTTGTTTTGTGTTATTTTTTTCTTTAACATCCCTAAAATTTTCCTTACATGTTTTACTAGCCAGATTTT
TCCTCCTCTCCTGACTACTCCCAGTCATAGCTGTCCCTCTTCTCTTATGGAGATCCCTCGACCTGCAGCC
CAAGCTTGGCGTAATCATGGTCATAGCTGTTTCCTGTGTGAAATTGTTATCCGCTCACAATTCCACACAA
CATACGAGCCGGAAGCATAAAGTGTAAAGCCTGGGGTGCCTAATGAGTGAGCTAACTCACATTAATTGCG
TTGCGCTCACTGCCCGCTTTCCAGTCGGGAAACCTGTCGTGCCAGCGGATCCGCATCTCAATTAGTCAGC
AACCATAGTCCCGCCCCTAACTCCGCCCATCCCGCCCCTAACTCCGCCCAGTTCCGCCCATTCTCCGCCC
CATGGCTGACTAATTTTTTTTATTTATGCAGAGGCCGAGGCCGCCTCGGCCTCTGAGCTATTCCAGAAGT
AGTGAGGAGGCTTTTTTGGAGGCCTAGGCTTTTGCAAAAAGCTAACTTGTTTATTGCAGCTTATAATGGT
TACAAATAAAGCAATAGCATCACAAATTTCACAAATAAAGCATTTTTTTCACTGCATTCTAGTTGTGGTT
TGTCCAAACTCATCAATGTATCTTATCATGTCTGGATCCGCTGCATTAATGAATCGGCCAACGCGCGGGG
AGAGGCGGTTTGCGTATTGGGCGCTCTTCCGCTTCCTCGCTCACTGACTCGCTGCGCTCGGTCGTTCGGC
TGCGGCGAGCGGTATCAGCTCACTCAAAGGCGGTAATACGGTTATCCACAGAATCAGGGGATAACGCAGG
AAAGAACATGTGAGCAAAAGGCCAGCAAAAGGCCAGGAACCGTAAAAAGGCCGCGTTGCTGGCGTTTTTC
CATAGGCTCCGCCCCCCTGACGAGCATCACAAAAATCGACGCTCAAGTCAGAGGTGGCGAAACCCGACAG
GACTATAAAGATACCAGGCGTTTCCCCCTGGAAGCTCCCTCGTGCGCTCTCCTGTTCCGACCCTGCCGCT
TACCGGATACCTGTCCGCCTTTCTCCCTTCGGGAAGCGTGGCGCTTTCTCATAGCTCACGCTGTAGGTAT
CTCAGTTCGGTGTAGGTCGTTCGCTCCAAGCTGGGCTGTGTGCACGAACCCCCCGTTCAGCCCGACCGCT
GCGCCTTATCCGGTAACTATCGTCTTGAGTCCAACCCGGTAAGACACGACTTATCGCCACTGGCAGCAGC
CACTGGTAACAGGATTAGCAGAGCGAGGTATGTAGGCGGTGCTACAGAGTTCTTGAAGTGGTGGCCTAAC
TACGGCTACACTAGAAGAACAGTATTTGGTATCTGCGCTCTGCTGAAGCCAGTTACCTTCGGAAAAAGAG
TTGGTAGCTCTTGATCCGGCAAACAAACCACCGCTGGTAGCGGTGGTTTTTTTGTTTGCAAGCAGCAGAT
TACGCGCAGAAAAAAAGGATCTCAAGAAGATCCTTTGATCTTTTCTACGGGGTCTGACGCTCAGTGGAAC
GAAAACTCACGTTAAGGGATTTTGGTCATGAGATTATCAAAAAGGATCTTCACCTAGATCCTTTTAAATT
AAAAATGAAGTTTTAAATCAATCTAAAGTATATATGAGTAAACTTGGTCTGACAGTTACCAATGCTTAAT
CAGTGAGGCACCTATCTCAGCGATCTGTCTATTTCGTTCATCCATAGTTGCCTGACTCCCCGTCGTGTAG
ATAACTACGATACGGGAGGGCTTACCATCTGGCCCCAGTGCTGCAATGATACCGCGAGACCCACGCTCAC
CGGCTCCAGATTTATCAGCAATAAACCAGCCAGCCGGAAGGGCCGAGCGCAGAAGTGGTCCTGCAACTTT
ATCCGCCTCCATCCAGTCTATTAATTGTTGCCGGGAAGCTAGAGTAAGTAGTTCGCCAGTTAATAGTTTG
CGCAACGTTGTTGCCATTGCTACAGGCATCGTGGTGTCACGCTCGTCGTTTGGTATGGCTTCATTCAGCT
CCGGTTCCCAACGATCAAGGCGAGTTACATGATCCCCCATGTTGTGCAAAAAAGCGGTTAGCTCCTTCGG
TCCTCCGATCGTTGTCAGAAGTAAGTTGGCCGCAGTGTTATCACTCATGGTTATGGCAGCACTGCATAAT
TCTCTTACTGTCATGCCATCCGTAAGATGCTTTTCTGTGACTGGTGAGTACTCAACCAAGTCATTCTGAG
AATAGTGTATGCGGCGACCGAGTTGCTCTTGCCCGGCGTCAATACGGGATAATACCGCGCCACATAGCAG
AACTTTAAAAGTGCTCATCATTGGAAAACGTTCTTCGGGGCGAAAACTCTCAAGGATCTTACCGCTGTTG
AGATCCAGTTCGATGTAACCCACTCGTGCACCCAACTGATCTTCAGCATCTTTTACTTTCACCAGCGTTT
CTGGGTGAGCAAAAACAGGAAGGCAAAATGCCGCAAAAAAGGGAATAAGGGCGACACGGAAATGTTGAAT
ACTCATACTCTTCCTTTTTCAATATTATTGAAGCATTTATCAGGGTTATTGTCTCATGAGCGGATACATA
TTTGAATGTATTTAGAAAAATAAACAAATAGGGGTTCCGCGCACATTTCCCCGAAAAGTGCCACCTG
Features (pLannotate 1.2.2; 17 found; start..end, strand, type, name):
      5..384     +  enhancer       CMV enhancer: human cytomegalovirus immediate early enhancer
    386..661     +  promoter       chicken β-actin promoter: No description available
    662..1678    +  intron         chimeric intron: chimera between introns from chicken β-actin and rabbit β-globin
   1728..4337    +  CDS            SEMA4D: SEM4D_HUMAN - Also known as C9orf164, CD100, SEMAJ. Experimental evidence at protein level: Swiss-Prot protein existence level 1. Cell surface receptor for PLXNB1 and PLXNB2 that plays an important role in cell-cell signaling (PubMed:20877282). Regulates GABAergic synapse development (By similarity). Promotes the development of inhibitory synapses in a PLXNB1-dependent manner (By similarity). Modulates the complexity and arborization of developing neurites in hippocampal neurons by activating PLXNB1 and interaction with PLXNB1 mediates activation of RHOA (PubMed:19788569). Promotes the migrati
   4362..4433    +  CDS            HBB (fragment): HBB_PONPY - Experimental evidence at transcript level: Swiss-Prot protein existence level 2. Involved in oxygen transport from the lung to the various peripheral tissues. From Pongo pygmaeus (Bornean orangutan).
   4504..4559    +  polyA_signal   β-globin poly(A) signal: rabbit β-globin polyadenylation signal (Gil and Proudfoot, 1987)
   4944..4960    -  protein_bind   lac operator: The lac repressor binds to the lac operator to inhibit transcription in E. coli. This inhibition can be relieved by adding lactose or isopropyl-β-D-thiogalactopyranoside (IPTG). lac repressor encoded by lacI
   4968..4998    -  promoter       lac promoter: promoter for the E. coli lac operon
   5013..5034    -  protein_bind   CAP binding site: CAP binding activates transcription in the presence of cAMP. E. coli catabolite activator protein
   5047..5086    -  CDS            lacI (fragment): lac repressor; lacI; The lac repressor binds to the lac operator to inhibit transcription in E. coli. This inhibition can be relieved by adding lactose or isopropyl-β-D-thiogalactopyranoside (IPTG).
   5093..5115    +  promoter       SV40 promoter (fragment): SV40 enhancer and early promoter
   5139..5274    +  rep_origin     SV40 ori: SV40 origin of replication
   5294..5428    +  polyA_signal   SV40 poly(A) signal: SV40 polyadenylation signal
   5430..5484    -  CDS            lacI (fragment): lac repressor; lacI; The lac repressor binds to the lac operator to inhibit transcription in E. coli. This inhibition can be relieved by adding lactose or isopropyl-β-D-thiogalactopyranoside (IPTG).
   5667..6255    -  rep_origin     ori: high-copy-number ColE1/pMB1/pBR322/pUC origin of replication
   6426..7286    -  CDS            AmpR: β-lactamase; bla; confers resistance to ampicillin, carbenicillin, and related antibiotics
   7287..7391    -  promoter       AmpR promoter: bla
