[The description below was written by a language model from this plasmid's Addgene catalogue record and pLannotate feature annotations shown in this document.]
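Description:
pCAG-sp-flag-hSema4D is a 7.4 kb mammalian expression plasmid built on the pCAG backbone and carrying human semaphorin 4D (SEMA4D, also known as CD100). It is propagated in E. coli as a high-copy plasmid through a ColE1/pUC-type origin and selected with ampicillin via the β-lactamase gene and its native promoter. The record lists no mammalian selection marker, so the plasmid appears suited to transient expression. An SV40 origin is present, which can support episomal amplification in cells expressing large T antigen. It is flanked by a fragment of the SV40 promoter and an SV40 poly(A) signal. Short lac promoter/operator and lacI fragments are cloning-vector remnants with no evident role in expression.

Expression is driven by the composite CAG promoter, which consists of the CMV immediate-early enhancer, the chicken β-actin promoter and a chimeric chicken β-actin/rabbit β-globin intron. This combination gives strong, broadly active transcription in mammalian cells. The SEMA4D coding sequence follows, and transcripts terminate at the rabbit β-globin polyadenylation signal. The small HBB fragment annotated just upstream of that signal is most likely part of the β-globin 3′ region rather than an expressed element. The catalogue lists an N-terminal FLAG tag. The "sp" in the name suggests the tag sits after a signal peptide so that it remains on the mature extracellular end of this transmembrane protein, but neither the tag nor the signal peptide is annotated separately in the feature table. The associated publication concerns cis heterodimerization of semaphorins, membrane targeting and neocortical wiring. This is consistent with using the plasmid to express epitope-tagged Sema4D for detection, localization or interaction studies.
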