Addgene plasmid #190656: pCAG-sp-flag-hSema4D
Depositing lab: Andrew Newman & Victor Tarabykin. Publication: Semaphorin heterodimerization in cis regulates membrane targeting and neocortical wiring. Bessa P, Newman AG, Yan K, Schaub T, Dannenberg R, Lajko D, Eilenberger J, Brunet T, Textoris-Taube K, Kemmler E, Deng P, Banerjee P, Ravindran E, Preissner R, Rosario M, Tarabykin V. Nat Commun. 2024 Aug 16;15(1):7059. doi: 10.1038/s41467-024-51009-1. PubMed 39152101.
Backbone
  Vector backbone: pCAG
  Vector type: Mammalian Expression
Growth in bacteria
  Bacterial resistance: Ampicillin, 100 μg/mL
  Growth temperature: 37°C
  Growth strain: DH5alpha
  Copy number: High Copy
Gene/Insert
  Gene/Insert name: Sema4D
  Species: H. sapiens (human)
  Entrez Gene: SEMA4D (a.k.a. A8, BB18, C9orf164, CD100, COLL4, GR3, M-sema-G, SEMAJ, coll-4)
  Tag / fusion protein: flag (N terminal on insert)
Terms and licenses: Academic/Nonprofit Terms; Industry Terms: Not Available to Industry
How to cite: pCAG-sp-flag-hSema4D was a gift from Andrew Newman & Victor Tarabykin (Addgene plasmid # 190656 ; http://n2t.net/addgene:190656 ; RRID:Addgene_190656)
